Addgene plasmid #116262: pHAGE-EGFR-H773_V774insNPH
Purpose: Lentiviral expression of EGFR H773_V774insNPH
Depositing lab: Gordon Mills & Kenneth Scott. Depositing organization: Baylor College of Medicine. Publication: Systematic Functional Annotation of Somatic Mutations in Cancer. Ng PK, Li J, Jeong KJ, Shao S, Chen H, Tsang YH, Sengupta S, Wang Z, Bhavana VH, Tran R, Soewito S, Minussi DC, Moreno D, Kong K, Dogruluk T, Lu H, Gao J, Tokheim C, Zhou DC, Johnson AM, Zeng J, Ip CKM, Ju Z, Wester M, Yu S, Li Y, Vellano CP, Schultz N, Karchin R, Ding L, Lu Y, Cheung LWT, Chen K, Shaw KR, Meric-Bernstam F, Scott KL, Yi S, Sahni N, Liang H, Mills GB. Cancer Cell. 2018 Mar 12;33(3):450-462.e10. doi: 10.1016/j.ccell.2018.01.021. PubMed 29533785.
Backbone
  Vector backbone: pHAGE
  Vector type: Lentiviral
Growth in bacteria
  Bacterial resistance: Ampicillin, 100 μg/mL
  Growth temperature: 37°C
  Growth strain: Stbl3
  Copy number: High Copy
Gene/Insert
  Gene/Insert name: EGFR
  Species: H. sapiens (human)
  Mutation: H773_V774insNPH
  Entrez Gene: EGFR (a.k.a. ERBB, ERBB1, ERRP, HER1, NISBD2, NNCIS, PIG61, mENA)
  Cloning method: Gateway Cloning
Terms and licenses: Academic/Nonprofit Terms; Industry Terms: Not Available to Industry
How to cite: pHAGE-EGFR-H773_V774insNPH was a gift from Gordon Mills & Kenneth Scott (Addgene plasmid # 116262 ; http://n2t.net/addgene:116262 ; RRID:Addgene_116262)
