[The description below was written by a language model from this plasmid's Addgene catalogue record, the feature table of its GenBank file and pLannotate feature annotations shown in this document.]
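Description:
pHAGE-EGFR-H773_V774insNPH is a 12.1 kb HIV-1-derived lentiviral expression plasmid built on the pHAGE backbone to deliver a mutant human epidermal growth factor receptor into mammalian cells. It is propagated in E. coli through a high-copy ColE1/pUC-type origin with ampicillin selection (AmpR, β-lactamase). The viral portion carries a truncated 5' LTR, the Ψ packaging signal with an adjoining gag fragment, the Rev response element for Rev-dependent nuclear export of the genomic RNA, the cPPT/CTS element, and a ΔU3 self-inactivating 3' LTR, so that the integrated provirus lacks LTR promoter activity. Packaging functions are not encoded and must be provided separately.

Between the LTRs, the constitutive human EF-1α promoter drives the EGFR open reading frame, which was introduced by Gateway cloning and is flanked by attB1 and attB2 sites. The insert carries H773_V774insNPH, a three-residue in-frame insertion (Asn-Pro-His) between His773 and Val774. Downstream lie short T3 and T7 promoter sequences, a partial attB4 site and a V5 epitope tag; the record does not state whether the V5 tag is read in frame with EGFR. An EMCV IRES then allows translation of puromycin N-acetyltransferase from the same transcript, linking puromycin selection of transduced cells to transgene expression, and a WPRE enhances transcript expression. The separately held GenBank record spans only 3,642 bp, has no annotated features and covers only part of the plasmid, a length close to that of the annotated EGFR coding region. The associated study concerns systematic functional annotation of somatic cancer mutations, consistent with use for stable expression of this EGFR variant in functional assays.
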