Features (pLannotate 1.2.2; 30 found; start..end, strand, type, name):
    377..634     +  LTR            5' LTR (truncated): truncated 5' long terminal repeat (LTR) from HIV-1
    681..806     +  misc_feature   HIV-1 Ψ: packaging signal of human immunodeficiency virus type 1
    790..1128    +  CDS            HIV-1 gag (fragment): gag protein from human immunodeficiency virus 1; gag
   1303..1536    +  misc_feature   RRE: The Rev response element (RRE) of HIV-1 allows for Rev-dependent mRNA export from the nucleus to the cytoplasm.
   1913..2013    +  CDS            Rev (fragment): human immunodeficiency virus 1 (HIV-1) Rev protein; rev; enhances nuclear export of unspliced and incompletely spliced viral mRNAs
   2058..2175    +  misc_feature   cPPT/CTS: central polypurine tract and central termination sequence of HIV-1
   2223..3401    +  promoter       EF-1α promoter: strong constitutive promoter for human elongation factor EF-1α
   3422..3442    +  protein_bind   attB1: mutant version of attB; core recombination site for the Gateway® BP reaction BP Clonase™
   3448..7087    +  CDS            EGFR (fragment): precursor of human epidermal growth factor receptor
   7091..7115    -  protein_bind   attB2: mutant version of attB; recombination site for the Gateway® BP reaction BP Clonase™
   7123..7141    +  promoter       T3 promoter: promoter for bacteriophage T3 RNA polymerase
   7167..7185    -  promoter       T7 promoter: promoter for bacteriophage T7 RNA polymerase
   7191..7209    -  protein_bind   attB4 (fragment): mutant version of attB; core recombination site for the Gateway® BP reaction BP Clonase™
   7265..7306    +  CDS            V5 tag: epitope tag from simian virus 5
   7432..7894    +  misc_feature   IRES: internal ribosome entry site (IRES) of the encephalomyocarditis virus (EMCV)
   7908..8505    +  CDS            PuroR (fragment): puromycin N-acetyltransferase; pac from Streptomyces; confers resistance to puromycin
   8521..9109    +  misc_feature   WPRE: woodchuck hepatitis virus posttranscriptional regulatory element
   9117..9182    +  CDS            nef (fragment): NEF_HV1Z2 - Experimental evidence at protein level: Swiss-Prot protein existence level 1. Extracellular Nef protein targets CD4(+) T-lymphocytes for apoptosis by interacting with CXCR4 surface receptors. From Human immunodeficiency virus type 1 group M subtype D (isolate Z2/CDC-Z34) (HIV-1).
   9184..9417    +  LTR            3' LTR (ΔU3): self-inactivating 3' long terminal repeat (LTR) from HIV-1
   9622..9726    +  promoter       AmpR promoter: bla
   9727..10587   +  CDS            AmpR: β-lactamase; bla; confers resistance to ampicillin, carbenicillin, and related antibiotics
  10758..11346   +  rep_origin     ori: high-copy-number ColE1/pMB1/pBR322/pUC origin of replication
  11529..11583   +  CDS            lacI (fragment): lac repressor; lacI; The lac repressor binds to the lac operator to inhibit transcription in E. coli. This inhibition can be relieved by adding lactose or isopropyl-β-D-thiogalactopyranoside (IPTG).
  11589..11682   +  rep_origin     SV40 ori (fragment): SV40 origin of replication
  11707..11744   +  CDS            lacI (fragment): lac repressor; lacI; The lac repressor binds to the lac operator to inhibit transcription in E. coli. This inhibition can be relieved by adding lactose or isopropyl-β-D-thiogalactopyranoside (IPTG).
  11757..11778   +  protein_bind   CAP binding site: CAP binding activates transcription in the presence of cAMP. E. coli catabolite activator protein
  11793..11823   +  promoter       lac promoter: promoter for the E. coli lac operon
  11827..11849   +  protein_bind   lac operator (fragment): The lac repressor binds to the lac operator to inhibit transcription in E. coli. This inhibition can be relieved by adding lactose or isopropyl-β-D-thiogalactopyranoside (IPTG). lac repressor encoded by lacI
  11881..11964   +  polyA_signal   SV40 poly(A) signal (fragment): SV40 polyadenylation signal
  12131..329     +  CDS            nef (fragment) (across the origin): NEF_HV1BR - Experimental evidence at protein level: Swiss-Prot protein existence level 1. Extracellular Nef protein targets CD4(+) T-lymphocytes for apoptosis by interacting with CXCR4 surface receptors (PubMed:14990729). From Human immunodeficiency virus type 1 group M subtype B (isolate BRU/LAI) (HIV-1).
>Addgene plasmid #116262 | pHAGE-EGFR-H773_V774insNPH | addgene full sequence | sequence record 244284 | Addgene NGS Result
TGGAAGGGCTAATTCACTCCCAAAGAAGACAAGATATCCTTGATCTGTGGATCTACCACACACAAGGCTA
CTTCCCTGATTAGCAGAACTACACACCAGGGCCAGGGGTCAGATATCCACTGACCTTTGGATGGTGCTAC
AAGCTAGTACCAGTTGAGCCAGATAAGGTAGAAGAGGCCAATAAAGGAGAGAACACCAGCTTGTTACACC
CTGTGAGCCTGCATGGGATGGATGACCCGGAGAGAGAAGTGTTAGAGTGGAGGTTTGACAGCCGCCTAGC
ATTTCATCACGTGGCCCGAGAGCTGCATCCGGAGTACTTCAAGAACTGCTGATATCGAGCTTGCTACAAG
GGACTTTCCGCTGGGGACTTTCCAGGGAGGCGTGGCCTGGGCGGGACTGGGGAGTGGCGAGCCCTCAGAT
CCTGCATATAAGCAGCTGCTTTTTGCCTGTACTGGGTCTCTCTGGTTAGACCAGATCTGAGCCTGGGAGC
TCTCTGGCTAACTAGGGAACCCACTGCTTAAGCCTCAATAAAGCTTGCCTTGAGTGCTTCAAGTAGTGTG
TGCCCGTCTGTTGTGTGACTCTGGTAACTAGAGATCCCTCAGACCCTTTTAGTCAGTGTGGAAAATCTCT
AGCAGTGGCGCCCGAACAGGGACTTGAAAGCGAAAGGGAAACCAGAGGAGCTCTCTCGACGCAGGACTCG
GCTTGCTGAAGCGCGCACGGCAAGAGGCGAGGGGCGGCGACTGGTGAGTACGCCAAAAATTTTGACTAGC
GGAGGCTAGAAGGAGAGAGATGGGTGCGAGAGCGTCAGTATTAAGCGGGGGAGAATTAGATCGCGATGGG
AAAAAATTCGGTTAAGGCCAGGGGGAAAGAAAAAATATAAATTAAAACATATAGTATGGGCAAGCAGGGA
GCTAGAACGATTCGCAGTTAATCCTGGCCTGTTAGAAACATCAGAAGGCTGTAGACAAATACTGGGACAG
CTACAACCATCCCTTCAGACAGGATCAGAAGAACTTAGATCATTATATAATACAGTAGCAACCCTCTATT
GTGTGCATCAAAGGATAGAGATAAAAGACACCAAGGAAGCTTTAGACAAGATAGAGGAAGAGCAAAACAA
AAGTAAGACCACCGCACAGCAAGCGGCCGGCCGCTGATCTTCAGACCTGGAGGAGGAGATATGAGGGACA
ATTGGAGAAGTGAATTATATAAATATAAAGTAGTAAAAATTGAACCATTAGGAGTAGCACCCACCAAGGC
AAAGAGAAGAGTGGTGCAGAGAGAAAAAAGAGCAGTGGGAATAGGAGCTTTGTTCCTTGGGTTCTTGGGA
GCAGCAGGAAGCACTATGGGCGCAGCGTCAATGACGCTGACGGTACAGGCCAGACAATTATTGTCTGGTA
TAGTGCAGCAGCAGAACAATTTGCTGAGGGCTATTGAGGCGCAACAGCATCTGTTGCAACTCACAGTCTG
GGGCATCAAGCAGCTCCAGGCAAGAATCCTGGCTGTGGAAAGATACCTAAAGGATCAACAGCTCCTGGGG
ATTTGGGGTTGCTCTGGAAAACTCATTTGCACCACTGCTGTGCCTTGGAATGCTAGTTGGAGTAATAAAT
CTCTGGAACAGATTTGGAATCACACGACCTGGATGGAGTGGGACAGAGAAATTAACAATTACACAAGCTT
AATACACTCCTTAATTGAAGAATCGCAAAACCAGCAAGAAAAGAATGAACAAGAATTATTGGAATTAGAT
AAATGGGCAAGTTTGTGGAATTGGTTTAACATAACAAATTGGCTGTGGTATATAAAATTATTCATAATGA
TAGTAGGAGGCTTGGTAGGTTTAAGAATAGTTTTTGCTGTACTTTCTATAGTGAATAGAGTTAGGCAGGG
ATATTCACCATTATCGTTTCAGACCCACCTCCCAACCCCGAGGGGACCCGACAGGCCCGAAGGAATAGAA
GAAGAAGGTGGAGAGAGAGACAGAGACAGATCCATTCGATTAGTGAACGGATCTCGACGGTATCGCCGAA
TTCACAAATGGCAGTATTCATCCACAATTTTAAAAGAAAAGGGGGGATTGGGGGGTACAGTGCAGGGGAA
AGAATAGTAGACATAATAGCAACAGACATACAAACTAAAGAATTACAAAAACAAATTACAAAAATTCAAA
ATTTTCGGGTTTATTACAGGGACAGCAGAGATCCAGTTTGGACTAGTCGTGAGGCTCCGGTGCCCGTCAG
TGGGCAGAGCGCACATCGCCCACAGTCCCCGAGAAGTTGGGGGGAGGGGTCGGCAATTGAACCGGTGCCT
AGAGAAGGTGGCGCGGGGTAAACTGGGAAAGTGATGTCGTGTACTGGCTCCGCCTTTTTCCCGAGGGTGG
GGGAGAACCGTATATAAGTGCAGTAGTCGCCGTGAACGTTCTTTTTCGCAACGGGTTTGCCGCCAGAACA
CAGGTAAGTGCCGTGTGTGGTTCCCGCGGGCCTGGCCTCTTTACGGGTTATGGCCCTTGCGTGCCTTGAA
TTACTTCCACCTGGCTGCAGTACGTGATTCTTGATCCCGAGCTTCGGGTTGGAAGTGGGTGGGAGAGTTC
GAGGCCTTGCGCTTAAGGAGCCCCTTCGCCTCGTGCTTGAGTTGAGGCCTGGCCTGGGCGCTGGGGCCGC
CGCGTGCGAATCTGGTGGCACCTTCGCGCCTGTCTCGCTGCTTTCGATAAGTCTCTAGCCATTTAAAATT
TTTGATGACCTGCTGCGACGCTTTTTTTCTGGCAAGATAGTCTTGTAAATGCGGGCCAAGATCTGCACAC
TGGTATTTCGGTTTTTGGGGCCGCGGGCGGCGACGGGGCCCGTGCGTCCCAGCGCACATGTTCGGCGAGG
CGGGGCCTGCGAGCGCGGCCACCGAGAATCGGACGGGGGTAGTCTCAAGCTGGCCGGCCTGCTCTGGTGC
CTGGCCTCGCGCCGCCGTGTATCGCCCCGCCCTGGGCGGCAAGGCTGGCCCGGTCGGCACCAGTTGCGTG
AGCGGAAAGATGGCCGCTTCCCGGCCCTGCTGCAGGGAGCTCAAAATGGAGGACGCGGCGCTCGGGAGAG
CGGGCGGGTGAGTCACCCACACAAAGGAAAAGGGCCTTTCCGTCCTCAGCCGTCGCTTCATGTGACTCCA
CGGAGTACCGGGCGCCGTCCAGGCACCTCGATTAGTTCTCGAGCTTTTGGAGTACGTCGTCTTTAGGTTG
GGGGGAGGGGTTTTATGCGATGGAGTTTCCCCACACTGAGTGGGTGGAGACTGAAGTTAGGCCAGCTTGG
CACTTGATGTAATTCTCCTTGGAATTTGCCCTTTTTGAGTTTGGATCTTGGTTCATTCTCAAGCCTCAGA
CAGTGGTTCAAAGTTTTTTTCTTCCATTTCAGGTGTCGTGAAGCGGCCCTGCAGATATCAACAAGTTTGT
ACAAAAAAGCAGGCACCATGCGACCCTCCGGGACGGCCGGGGCAGCGCTCCTGGCGCTGCTGGCTGCGCT
CTGCCCGGCGAGTCGGGCTCTGGAGGAAAAGAAAGTTTGCCAAGGCACGAGTAACAAGCTCACGCAGTTG
GGCACTTTTGAAGATCATTTTCTCAGCCTCCAGAGGATGTTCAATAACTGTGAGGTGGTCCTTGGGAATT
TGGAAATTACCTATGTGCAGAGGAATTATGATCTTTCCTTCTTAAAGACCATCCAGGAGGTGGCTGGTTA
TGTCCTCATTGCCCTCAACACAGTGGAGCGAATTCCTTTGGAAAACCTGCAGATCATCAGAGGAAATATG
TACTACGAAAATTCCTATGCCTTAGCAGTCTTATCTAACTATGATGCAAATAAAACCGGACTGAAGGAGC
TGCCCATGAGAAATTTACAGGAAATCCTGCATGGCGCCGTGCGGTTCAGCAACAACCCTGCCCTGTGCAA
CGTGGAGAGCATCCAGTGGCGGGACATAGTCAGCAGTGACTTTCTCAGCAACATGTCGATGGACTTCCAG
AACCACCTGGGCAGCTGCCAAAAGTGTGATCCAAGCTGTCCCAATGGGAGCTGCTGGGGTGCAGGAGAGG
AGAACTGCCAGAAACTGACCAAAATCATCTGTGCCCAGCAGTGCTCCGGGCGCTGCCGTGGCAAGTCCCC
CAGTGACTGCTGCCACAACCAGTGTGCTGCAGGCTGCACAGGCCCCCGGGAGAGCGACTGCCTGGTCTGC
CGCAAATTCCGAGACGAAGCCACGTGCAAGGACACCTGCCCCCCACTCATGCTCTACAACCCCACCACGT
ACCAGATGGATGTGAACCCCGAGGGCAAATACAGCTTTGGTGCCACCTGCGTGAAGAAGTGTCCCCGTAA
TTATGTGGTGACAGATCACGGCTCGTGCGTCCGAGCCTGTGGGGCCGACAGCTATGAGATGGAGGAAGAC
GGCGTCCGCAAGTGTAAGAAGTGCGAAGGGCCTTGCCGCAAAGTGTGTAACGGAATAGGTATTGGTGAAT
TTAAAGACTCACTCTCCATAAATGCTACGAATATTAAACACTTCAAAAACTGCACCTCCATCAGTGGCGA
TCTCCACATCCTGCCGGTGGCATTTAGGGGTGACTCCTTCACACATACTCCTCCTCTGGATCCACAGGAA
CTGGATATTCTGAAAACCGTAAAGGAAATCACAGGGTTTTTGCTGATTCAGGCTTGGCCTGAAAACAGGA
CGGACCTCCATGCCTTTGAGAACCTAGAAATCATACGCGGCAGGACCAAGCAACATGGTCAGTTTTCTCT
TGCAGTCGTCAGCCTGAACATAACATCCTTGGGATTACGCTCCCTCAAGGAGATAAGTGATGGAGATGTG
ATAATTTCAGGAAACAAAAATTTGTGCTATGCAAATACAATAAACTGGAAAAAACTGTTTGGGACCTCCG
GTCAGAAAACCAAAATTATAAGCAACAGAGGTGAAAACAGCTGCAAGGCCACAGGCCAGGTCTGCCATGC
CTTGTGCTCCCCCGAGGGCTGCTGGGGCCCGGAGCCCAGGGACTGCGTCTCTTGCCGGAATGTCAGCCGA
GGCAGGGAATGCGTGGACAAGTGCAACCTTCTGGAGGGTGAGCCAAGGGAGTTTGTGGAGAACTCTGAGT
GCATACAGTGCCACCCAGAGTGCCTGCCTCAGGCCATGAACATCACCTGCACAGGACGGGGACCAGACAA
CTGTATCCAGTGTGCCCACTACATTGACGGCCCCCACTGCGTCAAGACCTGCCCGGCAGGAGTCATGGGA
GAAAACAACACCCTGGTCTGGAAGTACGCAGACGCCGGCCATGTGTGCCACCTGTGCCATCCAAACTGCA
CCTACGGATGCACTGGGCCAGGTCTTGAAGGCTGTCCAACGAATGGGCCTAAGATCCCGTCCATCGCCAC
TGGGATGGTGGGGGCCCTCCTCTTGCTGCTGGTGGTGGCCCTGGGGATCGGCCTCTTCATGCGAAGGCGC
CACATCGTTCGGAAGCGCACGCTGCGGAGGCTGCTGCAGGAGAGGGAGCTTGTGGAGCCTCTTACACCCA
GTGGAGAAGCTCCCAACCAAGCTCTCTTGAGGATCTTGAAGGAAACTGAATTCAAAAAGATCAAAGTGCT
GGGCTCCGGTGCGTTCGGCACGGTGTATAAGGGACTCTGGATCCCAGAAGGTGAGAAAGTTAAAATTCCC
GTCGCTATCAAGGAATTAAGAGAAGCAACATCTCCGAAAGCCAACAAGGAAATCCTCGATGAAGCCTACG
TGATGGCCAGCGTGGACAACCCCCACAACCCCCACGTGTGCCGCCTGCTGGGCATCTGCCTCACCTCCAC
CGTGCAGCTCATCACGCAGCTCATGCCCTTCGGCTGCCTCCTGGACTATGTCCGGGAACACAAAGACAAT
ATTGGCTCCCAGTACCTGCTCAACTGGTGTGTGCAGATCGCAAAGGGCATGAACTACTTGGAGGACCGTC
GCTTGGTGCACCGCGACCTGGCAGCCAGGAACGTACTGGTGAAAACACCGCAGCATGTCAAGATCACAGA
TTTTGGGCTGGCCAAACTGCTGGGTGCGGAAGAGAAAGAATACCATGCAGAAGGAGGCAAAGTGCCTATC
AAGTGGATGGCATTGGAATCAATTTTACACAGAATCTATACCCACCAGAGTGATGTCTGGAGCTACGGGG
TGACCGTTTGGGAGTTGATGACCTTTGGATCCAAGCCATATGACGGAATCCCTGCCAGCGAGATCTCCTC
CATCCTGGAGAAAGGAGAACGCCTCCCTCAGCCACCCATATGTACCATCGATGTCTACATGATCATGGTC
AAGTGCTGGATGATAGACGCAGATAGTCGCCCAAAGTTCCGTGAGTTGATCATCGAATTCTCCAAAATGG
CCCGAGACCCCCAGCGCTACCTTGTCATTCAGGGGGATGAAAGAATGCATTTGCCAAGTCCTACAGACTC
CAACTTCTACCGTGCCCTGATGGATGAAGAAGACATGGACGACGTGGTGGATGCCGACGAGTACCTCATC
CCACAGCAGGGCTTCTTCAGCAGCCCCTCCACGTCACGGACTCCCCTCCTGAGCTCTCTGAGTGCAACCA
GCAACAATTCCACCGTGGCTTGCATTGATAGAAATGGGCTGCAAAGCTGTCCCATCAAGGAAGACAGCTT
CTTGCAGCGATACAGCTCAGACCCCACAGGCGCCTTGACTGAGGACAGCATAGACGACACCTTCCTCCCA
GTGCCTGAATACATAAACCAGTCCGTTCCCAAAAGGCCCGCTGGCTCTGTGCAGAATCCTGTCTATCACA
ATCAGCCTCTGAACCCCGCGCCCAGCAGAGACCCACACTACCAGGACCCCCACAGCACTGCAGTGGGCAA
CCCCGAGTATCTCAACACTGTCCAGCCCACCTGTGTCAACAGCACATTCGACAGCCCTGCCCACTGGGCC
CAGAAAGGCAGCCACCAAATTAGCCTGGACAACCCTGACTACCAGCAGGACTTCTTTCCCAAGGAAGCCA
AGCCAAATGGCATCTTTAAGGGCTCCACAGCTGAAAATGCAGAATACCTAAGGGTCGCGCCACAAAGCAG
TGAATTTATTGGAGCATAGAACCCAGCTTTCTTGTACAAAGTGGTGATATCCAATTAACCCTCACTAAAG
GATTTAGAGTTGTAAGAAGATATTGCCCTATAGTGAGTCGTATTACCACCCAACTTTTCTATACAAAGTG
GTTGATATCCAGCACAGTGGCGGCCGCTCGAGTCTAGAGGGCCCGCGGTTCGAAGGTAAGCCTATCCCTA
ACCCTCTCCTCGGTCTCGATTCTACGCGTACCGGTTAGTAATGAGATCCCTCCCCCCCCCCTAACGTTAC
TGGCCGAAGCCGCTTGGAATAAGGCCGGTGTGCGTTTGTCTATATGTTATTTTCCACCATATTGCCGTCT
TTTGGCAATGTGAGGGCCCGGAAACCTGGCCCTGTCTTCTTGACGAGCATTCCTAGGGGTCTTTCCCCTC
TCGCCAAAGGAATGCAAGGTCTGTTGAATGTCGTGAAGGAAGCAGTTCCTCTGGAAGCTTCTTGAAGACA
AACAACGTCTGTAGCGACCCTTTGCAGGCAGCGGAACCCCCCACCTGGCGACAGGTGCCTCTGCGGCCAA
AAGCCACGTGTATAAGATACACCTGCAAAGGCGGCACAACCCCAGTGCCACGTTGTGAGTTGGATAGTTG
TGGAAAGAGTCAAATGGCTCTCCTCAAGCGTATTCAACAAGGGGCTGAAGGATGCCCAGAAGGTACCCCA
TTGTATGGGATCTGATCTGGGGCCTCGGTGCACATGCTTTACATGTGTTTAGTCGAGGTTAAAAAAACGT
CTAGGCCCCCCGAACCACGGGGACGTGGTTTTCCTTTGAAAAACACGATGATAATATGGCCACACATATG
ACCGAGTACAAGCCCACGGTGCGCCTCGCCACCCGCGACGACGTCCCCAGGGCCGTACGCACCCTCGCCG
CCGCGTTCGCCGACTACCCCGCCACGCGCCACACCGTCGATCCGGACCGCCACATCGAGCGGGTCACCGA
GCTGCAAGAACTCTTCCTCACGCGCGTCGGGCTCGACATCGGCAAGGTGTGGGTCGCGGACGACGGCGCC
GCGGTGGCGGTCTGGACCACGCCGGAGAGCGTCGAAGCGGGGGCGGTGTTCGCCGAGATCGGCCCGCGCA
TGGCCGAGTTGAGCGGTTCCCGGCTGGCCGCGCAGCAACAGATGGAAGGCCTCCTGGCGCCGCACCGGCC
CAAGGAGCCCGCGTGGTTCCTGGCCACCGTCGGCGTCTCGCCCGACCACCAGGGCAAGGGTCTGGGCAGC
GCCGTCGTGCTCCCCGGAGTGGAGGCGGCCGAGCGCGCCGGGGTGCCCGCCTTCCTGGAGACCTCCGCGC
CCCGCAACCTCCCCTTCTACGAGCGGCTCGGCTTCACCGTCACCGCCGACGTCGAGGTGCCCGAAGGACC
GCGCACCTGGTGCATGACCCGCAAGCCCGGTGCCTAAATCGATAGATCCTAATCAACCTCTGGATTACAA
AATTTGTGAAAGATTGACTGGTATTCTTAACTATGTTGCTCCTTTTACGCTATGTGGATACGCTGCTTTA
ATGCCTTTGTATCATGCTATTGCTTCCCGTATGGCTTTCATTTTCTCCTCCTTGTATAAATCCTGGTTGC
TGTCTCTTTATGAGGAGTTGTGGCCCGTTGTCAGGCAACGTGGCGTGGTGTGCACTGTGTTTGCTGACGC
AACCCCCACTGGTTGGGGCATTGCCACCACCTGTCAGCTCCTTTCCGGGACTTTCGCTTTCCCCCTCCCT
ATTGCCACGGCGGAACTCATCGCCGCCTGCCTTGCCCGCTGCTGGACAGGGGCTCGGCTGTTGGGCACTG
ACAATTCCGTGGTGTTGTCGGGGAAATCATCGTCCTTTCCTTGGCTGCTCGCCTGTGTTGCCACCTGGAT
TCTGCGCGGGACGTCCTTCTGCTACGTCCCTTCGGCCCTCAATCCAGCGGACCTTCCTTCCCGCGGCCTG
CTGCCGGCTCTGCGGCCTCTTCCGCGTCTTCGCCTTCGCCCTCAGACGAGTCGGATCTCCCTTTGGGCCG
CCTCCCCGCCTGAGATCCTTTAAGACCAATGACTTACAAGGCAGCTGTAGATCTTAGCCACTTTTTAAAA
GAAAAGGGGGGACTGGAAGGGCTAATTCACTCCCAACGAAGACAAGATCTGCTTTTTGCTTGTACTGGGT
CTCTCTGGTTAGACCAGATCTGAGCCTGGGAGCTCTCTGGCTAACTAGGGAACCCACTGCTTAAGCCTCA
ATAAAGCTTGCCTTGAGTGCTTCAAGTAGTGTGTGCCCGTCTGTTGTGTGACTCTGGTAACTAGAGATCC
CTCAGACCCTTTTAGTCAGTGTGGAAAATCTCTAGCAGTAGTAGTTCATGTCATCTTATTATTCAGTATT
TATAACTTGCAAAGAAATGAATATCAGAGAGTGAGAGGCCCGGGTTAATTAAGGAAAGGGCTAGATCATT
CTTGAAGACGAAAGGGCCTCGTGATACGCCTATTTTTATAGGTTAATGTCATGATAATAATGGTTTCTTA
GACGTCAGGTGGCACTTTTCGGGGAAATGTGCGCGGAACCCCTATTTGTTTATTTTTCTAAATACATTCA
AATATGTATCCGCTCATGAGACAATAACCCTGATAAATGCTTCAATAATATTGAAAAAGGAAGAGTATGA
GTATTCAACATTTCCGTGTCGCCCTTATTCCCTTTTTTGCGGCATTTTGCCTTCCTGTTTTTGCTCACCC
AGAAACGCTGGTGAAAGTAAAAGATGCTGAAGATCAGTTGGGTGCACGAGTGGGTTACATCGAACTGGAT
CTCAACAGCGGTAAGATCCTTGAGAGTTTTCGCCCCGAAGAACGTTTTCCAATGATGAGCACTTTTAAAG
TTCTGCTATGTGGCGCGGTATTATCCCGTGTTGACGCCGGGCAAGAGCAACTCGGTCGCCGCATACACTA
TTCTCAGAATGACTTGGTTGAGTACTCACCAGTCACAGAAAAGCATCTTACGGATGGCATGACAGTAAGA
GAATTATGCAGTGCTGCCATAACCATGAGTGATAACACTGCGGCCAACTTACTTCTGACAACGATCGGAG
GACCGAAGGAGCTAACCGCTTTTTTGCACAACATGGGGGATCATGTAACTCGCCTTGATCGTTGGGAACC
GGAGCTGAATGAAGCCATACCAAACGACGAGCGTGACACCACGATGCCTGTAGCAATGGCAACAACGTTG
CGCAAACTATTAACTGGCGAACTACTTACTCTAGCTTCCCGGCAACAATTAATAGACTGGATGGAGGCGG
ATAAAGTTGCAGGACCACTTCTGCGCTCGGCCCTTCCGGCTGGCTGGTTTATTGCTGATAAATCTGGAGC
CGGTGAGCGTGGGTCTCGCGGTATCATTGCAGCACTGGGGCCAGATGGTAAGCCCTCCCGTATCGTAGTT
ATCTACACGACGGGGAGTCAGGCAACTATGGATGAACGAAATAGACAGATCGCTGAGATAGGTGCCTCAC
TGATTAAGCATTGGTAACTGTCAGACCAAGTTTACTCATATATACTTTAGATTGATTTAAAACTTCATTT
TTAATTTAAAAGGATCTAGGTGAAGATCCTTTTTGATAATCTCATGACCAAAATCCCTTAACGTGAGTTT
TCGTTCCACTGAGCGTCAGACCCCGTAGAAAAGATCAAAGGATCTTCTTGAGATCCTTTTTTTCTGCGCG
TAATCTGCTGCTTGCAAACAAAAAAACCACCGCTACCAGCGGTGGTTTGTTTGCCGGATCAAGAGCTACC
AACTCTTTTTCCGAAGGTAACTGGCTTCAGCAGAGCGCAGATACCAAATACTGTTCTTCTAGTGTAGCCG
TAGTTAGGCCACCACTTCAAGAACTCTGTAGCACCGCCTACATACCTCGCTCTGCTAATCCTGTTACCAG
TGGCTGCTGCCAGTGGCGATAAGTCGTGTCTTACCGGGTTGGACTCAAGACGATAGTTACCGGATAAGGC
GCAGCGGTCGGGCTGAACGGGGGGTTCGTGCACACAGCCCAGCTTGGAGCGAACGACCTACACCGAACTG
AGATACCTACAGCGTGAGCTATGAGAAAGCGCCACGCTTCCCGAAGGGAGAAAGGCGGACAGGTATCCGG
TAAGCGGCAGGGTCGGAACAGGAGAGCGCACGAGGGAGCTTCCAGGGGGAAACGCCTGGTATCTTTATAG
TCCTGTCGGGTTTCGCCACCTCTGACTTGAGCGTCGATTTTTGTGATGCTCGTCAGGGGGGCGGAGCCTA
TGGAAAAACGCCAGCAACGCGGCCTTTTTACGGTTCCTGGCCTTTTGCTGGCCTTTTGCTCACATGTTCT
TTCCTGCGTTATCCCCTGATTCTGTGGATAACCGTATTACCGCCTTTGAGTGAGCTGATACCGCTCGCCG
CAGCCGAACGACCGAGCGCAGCGAGTCAGTGAGCGAGGAAGCGGAAGAGCGCCCAATACGCAAACCGCCT
CTCCCCGCGCGTTGGCCGATTCATTAATGCAGCAAGCTCATGGCTGACTAATTTTTTTTATTTATGCAGA
GGCCGAGGCCGCCTCGGCCTCTGAGCTATTCCAGAAGTAGTGAGGAGGCTTTTTTGGAGGCCTAGGCTTT
TGCAAAAAGCTCCCCGTGGCACGACAGGTTTCCCGACTGGAAAGCGGGCAGTGAGCGCAACGCAATTAAT
GTGAGTTAGCTCACTCATTAGGCACCCCAGGCTTTACACTTTATGCTTCCGGCTCGTATGTTGTGTGGAA
TTGTGAGCGGATAACAATTTCACACAGGAAACAGCTATGACATGATTACGAATTTCACAAATAAAGCATT
TTTTTCACTGCATTCTAGTTGTGGTTTGTCCAAACTCATCAATGTATCTTATCATGTCTGGATCAACTGG
ATAACTCAAGCTAACCAAAATCATCCCAAACTTCCCACCCCATACCCTATTACCACTGCCAATTACCTGT
GGTTTCATTTACTCTAAACCTGTGATTCCTCTGAATTATTTTCATTTTAAAGAAATTGTATTTGTTAAAT
ATGTACTACAAACTTAGTAGT
