LOCUS       Exported 3642 bp ds-DNA linear SYN 27-MAY-2021
DEFINITION  Lentiviral expression of EGFR H773_V774insNPH.
ACCESSION   .
VERSION     .
KEYWORDS    pHAGE-EGFR-H773_V774insNPH
SOURCE      synthetic DNA construct
  ORGANISM  synthetic DNA construct
REFERENCE   1 (bases 1 to 3642)
  AUTHORS   Ng PK, Li J, Jeong KJ, Shao S, Chen H, Tsang YH, Sengupta S, Wang Z,
            Bhavana VH, Tran R, Soewito S, Minussi DC, Moreno D, Kong K,
            Dogruluk T, Lu H, Gao J, Tokheim C, Zhou DC, Johnson AM, Zeng J, Ip
            CKM, Ju Z, Wester M, Yu S, Li Y, Vellano CP, Schultz N, Karchin R,
            Ding L, Lu Y, Cheung LWT, Chen K, Shaw KR, Meric-Bernstam F, Scott
            KL, Yi S, Sahni N, Liang H, Mills GB
  TITLE     Systematic Functional Annotation of Somatic Mutations in Cancer.
  JOURNAL   Cancer Cell. 2018 Mar 12;33(3):450-462.e10. doi:
            10.1016/j.ccell.2018.01.021.
  PUBMED    29533785
REFERENCE   2 (bases 1 to 3642)
  AUTHORS   .
  TITLE     Direct Submission
  JOURNAL   Exported May 27, 2021 from SnapGene Server 1.1.58
            http://www.snapgene.com
FEATURES             Location/Qualifiers
     source          1..3642
                     /organism="synthetic DNA construct"
                     /mol_type="other DNA"
ORIGIN
        1 atgcgaccct ccgggacggc cggggcagcg ctcctggcgc tgctggctgc gctctgcccg
       61 gcgagtcggg ctctggagga aaagaaagtt tgccaaggca cgagtaacaa gctcacgcag
      121 ttgggcactt ttgaagatca ttttctcagc ctccagagga tgttcaataa ctgtgaggtg
      181 gtccttggga atttggaaat tacctatgtg cagaggaatt atgatctttc cttcttaaag
      241 accatccagg aggtggctgg ttatgtcctc attgccctca acacagtgga gcgaattcct
      301 ttggaaaacc tgcagatcat cagaggaaat atgtactacg aaaattccta tgccttagca
      361 gtcttatcta actatgatgc aaataaaacc ggactgaagg agctgcccat gagaaattta
      421 caggaaatcc tgcatggcgc cgtgcggttc agcaacaacc ctgccctgtg caacgtggag
      481 agcatccagt ggcgggacat agtcagcagt gactttctca gcaacatgtc gatggacttc
      541 cagaaccacc tgggcagctg ccaaaagtgt gatccaagct gtcccaatgg gagctgctgg
      601 ggtgcaggag aggagaactg ccagaaactg accaaaatca tctgtgccca gcagtgctcc
      661 gggcgctgcc gtggcaagtc ccccagtgac tgctgccaca accagtgtgc tgcaggctgc
      721 acaggccccc gggagagcga ctgcctggtc tgccgcaaat tccgagacga agccacgtgc
      781 aaggacacct gccccccact catgctctac aaccccacca cgtaccagat ggatgtgaac
      841 cccgagggca aatacagctt tggtgccacc tgcgtgaaga agtgtccccg taattatgtg
      901 gtgacagatc acggctcgtg cgtccgagcc tgtggggccg acagctatga gatggaggaa
      961 gacggcgtcc gcaagtgtaa gaagtgcgaa gggccttgcc gcaaagtgtg taacggaata
     1021 ggtattggtg aatttaaaga ctcactctcc ataaatgcta cgaatattaa acacttcaaa
     1081 aactgcacct ccatcagtgg cgatctccac atcctgccgg tggcatttag gggtgactcc
     1141 ttcacacata ctcctcctct ggatccacag gaactggata ttctgaaaac cgtaaaggaa
     1201 atcacagggt ttttgctgat tcaggcttgg cctgaaaaca ggacggacct ccatgccttt
     1261 gagaacctag aaatcatacg cggcaggacc aagcaacatg gtcagttttc tcttgcagtc
     1321 gtcagcctga acataacatc cttgggatta cgctccctca aggagataag tgatggagat
     1381 gtgataattt caggaaacaa aaatttgtgc tatgcaaata caataaactg gaaaaaactg
     1441 tttgggacct ccggtcagaa aaccaaaatt ataagcaaca gaggtgaaaa cagctgcaag
     1501 gccacaggcc aggtctgcca tgccttgtgc tcccccgagg gctgctgggg cccggagccc
     1561 agggactgcg tctcttgccg gaatgtcagc cgaggcaggg aatgcgtgga caagtgcaac
     1621 cttctggagg gtgagccaag ggagtttgtg gagaactctg agtgcataca gtgccaccca
     1681 gagtgcctgc ctcaggccat gaacatcacc tgcacaggac ggggaccaga caactgtatc
     1741 cagtgtgccc actacattga cggcccccac tgcgtcaaga cctgcccggc aggagtcatg
     1801 ggagaaaaca acaccctggt ctggaagtac gcagacgccg gccatgtgtg ccacctgtgc
     1861 catccaaact gcacctacgg atgcactggg ccaggtcttg aaggctgtcc aacgaatggg
     1921 cctaagatcc cgtccatcgc cactgggatg gtgggggccc tcctcttgct gctggtggtg
     1981 gccctgggga tcggcctctt catgcgaagg cgccacatcg ttcggaagcg cacgctgcgg
     2041 aggctgctgc aggagaggga gcttgtggag cctcttacac ccagtggaga agctcccaac
     2101 caagctctct tgaggatctt gaaggaaact gaattcaaaa agatcaaagt gctgggctcc
     2161 ggtgcgttcg gcacggtgta taagggactc tggatcccag aaggtgagaa agttaaaatt
     2221 cccgtcgcta tcaaggaatt aagagaagca acatctccga aagccaacaa ggaaatcctc
     2281 gatgaagcct acgtgatggc cagcgtggac aacccccaca acccccacgt gtgccgcctg
     2341 ctgggcatct gcctcacctc caccgtgcag ctcatcacgc agctcatgcc cttcggctgc
     2401 ctcctggact atgtccggga acacaaagac aatattggct cccagtacct gctcaactgg
     2461 tgtgtgcaga tcgcaaaggg catgaactac ttggaggacc gtcgcttggt gcaccgcgac
     2521 ctggcagcca ggaacgtact ggtgaaaaca ccgcagcatg tcaagatcac agattttggg
     2581 ctggccaaac tgctgggtgc ggaagagaaa gaataccatg cagaaggagg caaagtgcct
     2641 atcaagtgga tggcattgga atcaatttta cacagaatct atacccacca gagtgatgtc
     2701 tggagctacg gggtgaccgt ttgggagttg atgacctttg gatccaagcc atatgacgga
     2761 atccctgcca gcgagatctc ctccatcctg gagaaaggag aacgcctccc tcagccaccc
     2821 atatgtacca tcgatgtcta catgatcatg gtcaagtgct ggatgataga cgcagatagt
     2881 cgcccaaagt tccgtgagtt gatcatcgaa ttctccaaaa tggcccgaga cccccagcgc
     2941 taccttgtca ttcaggggga tgaaagaatg catttgccaa gtcctacaga ctccaacttc
     3001 taccgtgccc tgatggatga agaagacatg gacgacgtgg tggatgccga cgagtacctc
     3061 atcccacagc agggcttctt cagcagcccc tccacgtcac ggactcccct cctgagctct
     3121 ctgagtgcaa ccagcaacaa ttccaccgtg gcttgcattg atagaaatgg gctgcaaagc
     3181 tgtcccatca aggaagacag cttcttgcag cgatacagct cagaccccac aggcgccttg
     3241 actgaggaca gcatagacga caccttcctc ccagtgcctg aatacataaa ccagtccgtt
     3301 cccaaaaggc ccgctggctc tgtgcagaat cctgtctatc acaatcagcc tctgaacccc
     3361 gcgcccagca gagacccaca ctaccaggac ccccacagca ctgcagtggg caaccccgag
     3421 tatctcaaca ctgtccagcc cacctgtgtc aacagcacat tcgacagccc tgcccactgg
     3481 gcccagaaag gcagccacca aattagcctg gacaaccctg actaccagca ggacttcttt
     3541 cccaaggaag ccaagccaaa tggcatcttt aagggctcca cagctgaaaa tgcagaatac
     3601 ctaagggtcg cgccacaaag cagtgaattt attggagcat ga
//
